Addgene plasmid #236828: pGL4 [luc2P/2B6/Hygro] Vector
Purpose: Express 2B6 response element in luciferase reporter assay
Depositing lab: Promega Corporation.
Backbone
  Vector backbone: pGL4.24[luc2P/minP] Vector
  Vector type: Luciferase
  Selectable markers: Hygromycin
Growth in bacteria
  Bacterial resistance: Ampicillin, 100 μg/mL
  Growth temperature: 37°C
  Growth strain: DH5alpha
  Copy number: High Copy
Gene/Insert
  Gene/Insert name: 2B6
  Species: H. sapiens (human)
  Mutation: None
  Promoter: minP
  Cloning method: Other
Terms and licenses: Academic/Nonprofit Terms; Industry Terms
How to cite: pGL4 [luc2P/2B6/Hygro] Vector was a gift from Promega Corporation (Addgene plasmid # 236828 ; http://n2t.net/addgene:236828 ; RRID:Addgene_236828)
