[The description below was written by a language model from this plasmid's Addgene catalogue record and pLannotate feature annotations shown in this document.]
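Description:
pGL4 [luc2P/2B6/Hygro] Vector is a mammalian luciferase reporter plasmid built on the pGL4.24[luc2P/minP] backbone. It is propagated in E. coli as a high-copy plasmid through a ColE1/pUC-type origin, with ampicillin selection from the β-lactamase gene. For mammalian cells it carries a separate hygromycin B phosphotransferase cassette, driven by the SV40 enhancer/early promoter and ended by a synthetic polyadenylation signal. This cassette allows stable reporter cell lines to be selected as well as transient use.

The reporter unit consists of a human "2B6" response element placed upstream of minP, a minimal TATA-box promoter with low basal activity. minP drives the synthetic firefly luciferase gene luc2, fused at its C-terminus to a codon-optimized PEST degradation sequence (hPEST) derived from mouse ornithine decarboxylase. An SV40 poly(A) signal annotated downstream of the reporter is called on the reverse strand. Because minP is nearly silent on its own, luciferase output depends on transcription factors acting on the inserted response element. The PEST tag shortens the reporter's half-life, so the signal follows changes in transcription more closely. A synthetic poly(A) signal and an RNA polymerase II pause site from the human α2 globin gene lie upstream of the response-element region, where they limit read-through transcription from the backbone and so lower background.

The response element itself is not annotated in the feature table; it presumably occupies the unannotated stretch preceding minP. The record does not define its exact composition or the factors that bind it. The short SV40 large T and TcR fragments called by the annotation tool appear to be residual backbone sequence rather than functional genes. The stated purpose is to measure 2B6 response element activity in luciferase reporter assays.
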