Features (pLannotate 1.2.2; 14 found; start..end, strand, type, name):
    499..530     +  promoter       minP: minimal TATA-box promoter with low basal activity
    563..2212    +  CDS            luciferase: firefly luciferase synthetic luc2 version of the luciferase gene
   2216..2335    +  CDS            hPEST: PEST degradation sequence from mouse ornithine decarboxylase human codon-optimized
   2387..2508    -  polyA_signal   SV40 poly(A) signal: SV40 polyadenylation signal
   2534..2665    -  CDS            LT_SV40 (fragment): Experimental evidence at protein level: Swiss-Prot protein existence level 1. Isoform 17kT antigen targets host RBL2 for degradation and promotes cell proliferation. Transactivates host cyclin A promoter through its J domain. From Simian virus 40 (SV40).
   2702..3059    +  promoter       SV40 promoter: SV40 enhancer and early promoter
   3090..4127    +  CDS            HygR: hygromycin B phosphotransferase confers resistance to hygromycin
   4151..4199    +  polyA_signal   poly(A) signal: synthetic polyadenylation signal
   4215..4346    +  CDS            TcR (fragment): tetracycline efflux protein; tet; confers resistance to tetracycline
   4526..5114    -  rep_origin     ori: high-copy-number ColE1/pMB1/pBR322/pUC origin of replication
   5314..6174    -  CDS            AmpR: β-lactamase confers resistance to ampicillin, carbenicillin, and related antibiotics
   6175..6216    -  promoter       AmpR promoter (fragment): bla
   6279..6327    +  polyA_signal   poly(A) signal: synthetic polyadenylation signal
   6341..6432    +  misc_feature   pause site: RNA polymerase II transcriptional pause signal from the human α2 globin gene
>Addgene plasmid #236828 | pGL4 [luc2P/2B6/Hygro] Vector | addgene full sequence | sequence record 471829 | Addgene NGS Result
GGCCTAACTGGCCGGTACCCTTTCTCCATCCACAAAATGGGGGTGAAAACAATTACTACATCAAAGGGTG
ACAACTAAGTGAATTACTCTATTGAAAGCACTTCATGCCTCCTTATCAGTGCTCCCCAAGGGTGGAATGA
GGACCCAGAGTACCCGTATTAGGCCATACTTGTGTTGCTATAAAGACTGTGCCAGATTGCACAACACAGC
AGGAGACAGGTCCTGGGGTCAGGAAAGTCCATGGTGGCATCTTTCCTAGGTCAGGAAAGTGTGGGTTGTA
CTTTGTTGGTCCTCTCCTCGTGGGTTGGGGAAGTATGGGGTGCAGCTGCTCCTGGCAGCTTTGACTTTCA
GCCTCAGATAATGCATTGCCTGTGTCTAATCCACATGGATGTGGGGTGACTCAGCCACCTCCATTCCCTG
AATCAGCATCCCTTGGTTCAGGAAAGTCCATGCTGCCACCTCTTCAGGGTCAGGAAAGTACAGTTTAAGC
TTAGACACTAGAGGGTATATAATGGAAGCTCGACTTCCAGCTTGGCAATCCGGTACTGTTGGTAAAGCCA
CCATGGAAGATGCCAAAAACATTAAGAAGGGCCCAGCGCCATTCTACCCACTCGAAGACGGGACCGCCGG
CGAGCAGCTGCACAAAGCCATGAAGCGCTACGCCCTGGTGCCCGGCACCATCGCCTTTACCGACGCACAT
ATCGAGGTGGACATTACCTACGCCGAGTACTTCGAGATGAGCGTTCGGCTGGCAGAAGCTATGAAGCGCT
ATGGGCTGAATACAAACCATCGGATCGTGGTGTGCAGCGAGAATAGCTTGCAGTTCTTCATGCCCGTGTT
GGGTGCCCTGTTCATCGGTGTGGCTGTGGCCCCAGCTAACGACATCTACAACGAGCGCGAGCTGCTGAAC
AGCATGGGCATCAGCCAGCCCACCGTCGTATTCGTGAGCAAGAAAGGGCTGCAAAAGATCCTCAACGTGC
AAAAGAAGCTACCGATCATACAAAAGATCATCATCATGGATAGCAAGACCGACTACCAGGGCTTCCAAAG
CATGTACACCTTCGTGACTTCCCATTTGCCACCCGGCTTCAACGAGTACGACTTCGTGCCCGAGAGCTTC
GACCGGGACAAAACCATCGCCCTGATCATGAACAGTAGTGGCAGTACCGGATTGCCCAAGGGCGTAGCCC
TACCGCACCGCACCGCTTGTGTCCGATTCAGTCATGCCCGCGACCCCATCTTCGGCAACCAGATCATCCC
CGACACCGCTATCCTCAGCGTGGTGCCATTTCACCACGGCTTCGGCATGTTCACCACGCTGGGCTACTTG
ATCTGCGGCTTTCGGGTCGTGCTCATGTACCGCTTCGAGGAGGAGCTATTCTTGCGCAGCTTGCAAGACT
ATAAGATTCAATCTGCCCTGCTGGTGCCCACACTATTTAGCTTCTTCGCTAAGAGCACTCTCATCGACAA
GTACGACCTAAGCAACTTGCACGAGATCGCCAGCGGCGGGGCGCCGCTCAGCAAGGAGGTAGGTGAGGCC
GTGGCCAAACGCTTCCACCTACCAGGCATCCGCCAGGGCTACGGCCTGACAGAAACAACCAGCGCCATTC
TGATCACCCCCGAAGGGGACGACAAGCCTGGCGCAGTAGGCAAGGTGGTGCCCTTCTTCGAGGCTAAGGT
GGTGGACTTGGACACCGGTAAGACACTGGGTGTGAACCAGCGCGGCGAGCTGTGCGTCCGTGGCCCCATG
ATCATGAGCGGCTACGTTAACAACCCCGAGGCTACAAACGCTCTCATCGACAAGGACGGCTGGCTGCACA
GCGGCGACATCGCCTACTGGGACGAGGACGAGCACTTCTTCATCGTGGACCGGCTGAAGAGCCTGATCAA
ATACAAGGGCTACCAGGTAGCCCCAGCCGAACTGGAGAGCATCCTGCTGCAACACCCCAACATCTTCGAC
GCCGGGGTCGCCGGCCTGCCCGACGACGATGCCGGCGAGCTGCCCGCCGCAGTCGTCGTGCTGGAACACG
GTAAAACCATGACCGAGAAGGAGATCGTGGACTATGTGGCCAGCCAGGTTACAACCGCCAAGAAGCTGCG
CGGTGGTGTTGTGTTCGTGGACGAGGTGCCTAAAGGACTGACCGGCAAGTTGGACGCCCGCAAGATCCGC
GAGATTCTCATTAAGGCCAAGAAGGGCGGCAAGATCGCCGTGAATTCTCACGGCTTCCCTCCCGAGGTGG
AGGAGCAGGCCGCCGGCACCCTGCCCATGAGCTGCGCCCAGGAGAGCGGCATGGATAGACACCCTGCTGC
TTGCGCCAGCGCCAGGATCAACGTCTAAGGCCGCGACTCTAGAGTCGGGGCGGCCGGCCGCTTCGAGCAG
ACATGATAAGATACATTGATGAGTTTGGACAAACCACAACTAGAATGCAGTGAAAAAAATGCTTTATTTG
TGAAATTTGTGATGCTATTGCTTTATTTGTAACCATTATAAGCTGCAATAAACAAGTTAACAACAACAAT
TGCATTCATTTTATGTTTCAGGTTCAGGGGGAGGTGTGGGAGGTTTTTTAAAGCAAGTAAAACCTCTACA
AATGTGGTAAAATCGATAAGGATCCGTTTGCGTATTGGGCGCTCTTCCGCTGATCTGCGCAGCACCATGG
CCTGAAATAACCTCTGAAAGAGGAACTTGGTTAGCTACCTTCTGAGGCGGAAAGAACCAGCTGTGGAATG
TGTGTCAGTTAGGGTGTGGAAAGTCCCCAGGCTCCCCAGCAGGCAGAAGTATGCAAAGCATGCATCTCAA
TTAGTCAGCAACCAGGTGTGGAAAGTCCCCAGGCTCCCCAGCAGGCAGAAGTATGCAAAGCATGCATCTC
AATTAGTCAGCAACCATAGTCCCGCCCCTAACTCCGCCCATCCCGCCCCTAACTCCGCCCAGTTCCGCCC
ATTCTCCGCCCCATGGCTGACTAATTTTTTTTATTTATGCAGAGGCCGAGGCCGCCTCTGCCTCTGAGCT
ATTCCAGAAGTAGTGAGGAGGCTTTTTTGGAGGCCTAGGCTTTTGCAAAAAGCTCGATTCTTCTGACACT
AGCGCCACCATGAAGAAGCCCGAACTCACCGCTACCAGCGTTGAAAAATTTCTCATCGAGAAGTTCGACA
GTGTGAGCGACCTGATGCAGTTGTCGGAGGGCGAAGAGAGCCGAGCCTTCAGCTTCGATGTCGGCGGACG
CGGCTATGTACTGCGGGTGAATAGCTGCGCTGATGGCTTCTACAAAGACCGCTACGTGTACCGCCACTTC
GCCAGCGCTGCACTACCCATCCCCGAAGTGTTGGACATCGGCGAGTTCAGCGAGAGCCTGACATACTGCA
TCAGTAGACGCGCCCAAGGCGTTACTCTCCAAGACCTCCCCGAAACAGAGCTGCCTGCTGTGTTACAGCC
TGTCGCCGAAGCTATGGATGCTATTGCCGCCGCCGACCTCAGTCAAACCAGCGGCTTCGGCCCATTCGGG
CCCCAAGGCATCGGCCAGTACACAACCTGGCGGGATTTCATTTGCGCCATTGCTGATCCCCATGTCTACC
ACTGGCAGACCGTGATGGACGACACCGTGTCCGCCAGCGTAGCTCAAGCCCTGGACGAACTGATGCTGTG
GGCCGAAGACTGTCCCGAGGTGCGCCACCTCGTCCATGCCGACTTCGGCAGCAACAACGTCCTGACCGAC
AACGGCCGCATCACCGCCGTAATCGACTGGTCCGAAGCTATGTTCGGGGACAGTCAGTACGAGGTGGCCA
ACATCTTCTTCTGGCGGCCCTGGCTGGCTTGCATGGAGCAGCAGACTCGCTACTTCGAGCGCCGGCATCC
CGAGCTGGCCGGCAGCCCTCGTCTGCGAGCCTACATGCTGCGCATCGGCCTGGATCAGCTCTACCAGAGC
CTCGTGGACGGCAACTTCGACGATGCTGCCTGGGCTCAAGGCCGCTGCGATGCCATCGTCCGCAGCGGGG
CCGGCACCGTCGGTCGCACACAAATCGCTCGCCGGAGCGCAGCCGTATGGACCGACGGCTGCGTCGAGGT
GCTGGCCGACAGCGGCAACCGCCGGCCCAGTACACGACCGCGCGCTAAGGAGGTAGGTCGAGTTTAAACT
CTAGAACCGGTCATGGCCGCAATAAAATATCTTTATTTTCATTACATCTGTGTGTTGGTTTTTTGTGTGT
TCGAACTAGATGCTGTCGACCGATGCCCTTGAGAGCCTTCAACCCAGTCAGCTCCTTCCGGTGGGCGCGG
GGCATGACTATCGTCGCCGCACTTATGACTGTCTTCTTTATCATGCAACTCGTAGGACAGGTGCCGGCAG
CGCTCTTCCGCTTCCTCGCTCACTGACTCGCTGCGCTCGGTCGTTCGGCTGCGGCGAGCGGTATCAGCTC
ACTCAAAGGCGGTAATACGGTTATCCACAGAATCAGGGGATAACGCAGGAAAGAACATGTGAGCAAAAGG
CCAGCAAAAGGCCAGGAACCGTAAAAAGGCCGCGTTGCTGGCGTTTTTCCATAGGCTCCGCCCCCCTGAC
GAGCATCACAAAAATCGACGCTCAAGTCAGAGGTGGCGAAACCCGACAGGACTATAAAGATACCAGGCGT
TTCCCCCTGGAAGCTCCCTCGTGCGCTCTCCTGTTCCGACCCTGCCGCTTACCGGATACCTGTCCGCCTT
TCTCCCTTCGGGAAGCGTGGCGCTTTCTCATAGCTCACGCTGTAGGTATCTCAGTTCGGTGTAGGTCGTT
CGCTCCAAGCTGGGCTGTGTGCACGAACCCCCCGTTCAGCCCGACCGCTGCGCCTTATCCGGTAACTATC
GTCTTGAGTCCAACCCGGTAAGACACGACTTATCGCCACTGGCAGCAGCCACTGGTAACAGGATTAGCAG
AGCGAGGTATGTAGGCGGTGCTACAGAGTTCTTGAAGTGGTGGCCTAACTACGGCTACACTAGAAGAACA
GTATTTGGTATCTGCGCTCTGCTGAAGCCAGTTACCTTCGGAAAAAGAGTTGGTAGCTCTTGATCCGGCA
AACAAACCACCGCTGGTAGCGGTGGTTTTTTTGTTTGCAAGCAGCAGATTACGCGCAGAAAAAAAGGATC
TCAAGAAGATCCTTTGATCTTTTCTACGGGGTCTGACGCTCAGTGGAACGAAAACTCACGTTAAGGGATT
TTGGTCATGAGATTATCAAAAAGGATCTTCACCTAGATCCTTTTAAATTAAAAATGAAGTTTTAAATCAA
TCTAAAGTATATATGAGTAAACTTGGTCTGACAGCGGCCGCAAATGCTAAACCACTGCAGTGGTTACCAG
TGCTTGATCAGTGAGGCACCGATCTCAGCGATCTGCCTATTTCGTTCGTCCATAGTGGCCTGACTCCCCG
TCGTGTAGATCACTACGATTCGTGAGGGCTTACCATCAGGCCCCAGCGCAGCAATGATGCCGCGAGAGCC
GCGTTCACCGGCCCCCGATTTGTCAGCAATGAACCAGCCAGCAGGGAGGGCCGAGCGAAGAAGTGGTCCT
GCTACTTTGTCCGCCTCCATCCAGTCTATGAGCTGCTGTCGTGATGCTAGAGTAAGAAGTTCGCCAGTGA
GTAGTTTCCGAAGAGTTGTGGCCATTGCTACTGGCATCGTGGTATCACGCTCGTCGTTCGGTATGGCTTC
GTTCAACTCTGGTTCCCAGCGGTCAAGCCGGGTCACATGATCACCCATATTATGAAGAAATGCAGTCAGC
TCCTTAGGGCCTCCGATCGTTGTCAGAAGTAAGTTGGCCGCGGTGTTGTCGCTCATGGTAATGGCAGCAC
TACACAATTCTCTTACCGTCATGCCATCCGTAAGATGCTTTTCCGTGACCGGCGAGTACTCAACCAAGTC
GTTTTGTGAGTAGTGTATACGGCGACCAAGCTGCTCTTGCCCGGCGTCTATACGGGACAACACCGCGCCA
CATAGCAGTACTTTGAAAGTGCTCATCATCGGGAATCGTTCTTCGGGGCGGAAAGACTCAAGGATCTTGC
CGCTATTGAGATCCAGTTCGATATAGCCCACTCTTGCACCCAGTTGATCTTCAGCATCTTTTACTTTCAC
CAGCGTTTCGGGGTGTGCAAAAACAGGCAAGCAAAATGCCGCAAAGAAGGGAATGAGTGCGACACGAAAA
TGTTGGATGCTCATACTCGTCCTTTTTCAATATTATTGAAGCATTTATCAGGGTTACTAGTACGTCTCTC
AAGGATAAGTAAGTAATATTAAGGTACGGGAGGTATTGGACAGGCCGCAATAAAATATCTTTATTTTCAT
TACATCTGTGTGTTGGTTTTTTGTGTGAATCGATAGTACTAACATACGCTCTCCATCAAAACAAAACGAA
ACAAAACAAACTAGCAAAATAGGCTGTCCCCAGTGCAAGTGCAGGTGCCAGAACATTTCTCT
